>Addgene plasmid #221471 | pDONR223_NKX2-1_Long | addgene full sequence | sequence record 437831 | Addgene NGS Result
CAAATAATGATTTTATTTTGACTGATAGTGACCTGTTCGTTGCAACAAATTGATGAGCAATGCTTTTTTA
TAATGCCAACTTTGTACAAAAAAGTTGGCACCATGTGGTCCGGAGGCAGTGGGAAGGCGCGGGGCTGGGA
GGCCGCGGCGGGAGGGAGGAGCAGCCCCGGCAGGCTCAGCCGCCGCCGAATCATGTCGATGAGTCCAAAG
CACACGACTCCGTTCTCAGTGTCTGACATCTTGAGTCCCCTGGAGGAAAGCTACAAGAAAGTGGGCATGG
AGGGCGGCGGCCTCGGGGCTCCGCTGGCGGCGTACAGGCAGGGCCAGGCGGCACCGCCAACAGCGGCCAT
GCAGCAGCACGCCGTGGGGCACCACGGCGCCGTCACCGCCGCCTACCACATGACGGCGGCGGGGGTGCCC
CAGCTCTCGCACTCCGCCGTGGGGGGCTACTGCAACGGCAACCTGGGCAACATGAGCGAGCTGCCGCCGT
ACCAGGACACCATGAGGAACAGCGCCTCTGGCCCCGGATGGTACGGCGCCAACCCAGACCCGCGCTTCCC
CGCCATCTCCCGCTTCATGGGCCCGGCGAGCGGCATGAACATGAGCGGCATGGGCGGCCTGGGCTCGCTG
GGGGACGTGAGCAAGAACATGGCCCCGCTGCCAAGCGCGCCGCGCAGGAAGCGCCGGGTGCTCTTCTCGC
AGGCGCAGGTGTACGAGCTGGAGCGACGCTTCAAGCAACAGAAGTACCTGTCGGCGCCGGAGCGCGAGCA
CCTGGCCAGCATGATCCACCTGACGCCCACGCAGGTCAAGATCTGGTTCCAGAACCACCGCTACAAAATG
AAGCGCCAGGCCAAGGACAAGGCGGCGCAGCAGCAACTGCAGCAGGACAGCGGCGGCGGCGGGGGCGGCG
GGGGCACCGGGTGCCCGCAGCAGCAACAGGCTCAGCAGCAGTCGCCGCGACGCGTGGCGGTGCCGGTCCT
GGTGAAAGACGGCAAACCGTGCCAGGCGGGTGCCCCCGCGCCGGGCGCCGCCAGCCTACAAGGCCACGCG
CAGCAGCAGGCGCAGCACCAGGCGCAGGCCGCGCAGGCGGCGGCAGCGGCCATCTCCGTGGGCAGCGGTG
GCGCCGGCCTTGGCGCACACCCGGGCCACCAGCCAGGCAGCGCAGGCCAGTCTCCGGACCTGGCGCACCA
CGCCGCCAGCCCCGCGGCGCTGCAGGGCCAGGTATCCAGCCTGTCCCACCTGAACTCCTCGGGCTCGGAC
TACGGCACCATGTCCTGCTCCACCTTGCTATACGGTCGGACCTGGTTGCCAACTTTCTTGTACAAAGTTG
GCATTATAAGAAAGCATTGCTTATCAATTTGTTGCAACGAACAGGTCACTATCAGTCAAAATAAAATCAT
TATTTGCCATCCAGCTGATATCCCCTATAGTGAGTCGTATTACATGGTCATAGCTGTTTCCTGGCAGCTC
TGGCCCGTGTCTCAAAATCTCTGATGTTACATTGCACAAGATAAAAATATATCATCATGCCTCCTCTAGA
CCAGCCAGGACAGAAATGCCTCGACTTCGCTGCTACCCAAGGTTGCCGGGTGACGCACACCGTGGAAACG
GATGAAGGCACGAACCCAGTGGACATAAGCCTGTTCGGTTCGTAAGCTGTAATGCAAGTAGCGTATGCGC
TCACGCAACTGGTCCAGAACCTTGACCGAACGCAGCGGTGGTAACGGCGCAGTGGCGGTTTTCATGGCTT
GTTATGACTGTTTTTTTGGGGTACAGTCTATGCCTCGGGCATCCAAGCAGCAAGCGCGTTACGCCGTGGG
TCGATGTTTGATGTTATGGAGCAGCAACGATGTTACGCAGCAGGGCAGTCGCCCTAAAACAAAGTTAAAC
ATTATGAGGGAAGCGGTGATCGCCGAAGTATCGACTCAACTATCAGAGGTAGTTGGCGTCATCGAGCGCC
ATCTCGAACCGACGTTGCTGGCCGTACATTTGTACGGCTCCGCAGTGGATGGCGGCCTGAAGCCACACAG
TGATATTGATTTGCTGGTTACGGTGACCGTAAGGCTTGATGAAACAACGCGGCGAGCTTTGATCAACGAC
CTTTTGGAAACTTCGGCTTCCCCTGGAGAGAGCGAGATTCTCCGCGCTGTAGAAGTCACCATTGTTGTGC
ACGACGACATCATTCCGTGGCGTTATCCAGCTAAGCGCGAACTGCAATTTGGAGAATGGCAGCGCAATGA
CATTCTTGCAGGTATCTTCGAGCCAGCCACGATCGACATTGATCTGGCTATCTTGCTGACAAAAGCAAGA
GAACATAGCGTTGCCTTGGTAGGTCCAGCGGCGGAGGAACTCTTTGATCCGGTTCCTGAACAGGATCTAT
TTGAGGCGCTAAATGAAACCTTAACGCTATGGAACTCGCCGCCCGACTGGGCTGGCGATGAGCGAAATGT
AGTGCTTACGTTGTCCCGCATTTGGTACAGCGCAGTAACCGGCAAAATCGCGCCGAAGGATGTCGCTGCC
GACTGGGCAATGGAGCGCCTGCCGGCCCAGTATCAGCCCGTCATACTTGAAGCTAGACAGGCTTATCTTG
GACAAGAAGAAGATCGCTTGGCCTCGCGCGCAGATCAGTTGGAAGAATTTGTCCACTACGTGAAAGGCGA
GATCACCAAGGTAGTCGGCAAATAACCCTCGAGCCACCCATGACCAAAATCCCTTAACGTGAGTTACGCG
TCGTTCCACTGAGCGTCAGACCCCGTAGAAAAGATCAAAGGATCTTCTTGAGATCCTTTTTTTCTGCGCG
TAATCTGCTGCTTGCAAACAAAAAAACCACCGCTACCAGCGGTGGTTTGTTTGCCGGATCAAGAGCTACC
AACTCTTTTTCCGAAGGTAACTGGCTTCAGCAGAGCGCAGATACCAAATACTGTTCTTCTAGTGTAGCCG
TAGTTAGGCCACCACTTCAAGAACTCTGTAGCACCGCCTACATACCTCGCTCTGCTAATCCTGTTACCAG
TGGCTGCTGCCAGTGGCGATAAGTCGTGTCTTACCGGGTTGGACTCAAGACGATAGTTACCGGATAAGGC
GCAGCGGTCGGGCTGAACGGGGGGTTCGTGCACACAGCCCAGCTTGGAGCGAACGACCTACACCGAACTG
AGATACCTACAGCGTGAGCTATGAGAAAGCGCCACGCTTCCCGAAGGGAGAAAGGCGGACAGGTATCCGG
TAAGCGGCAGGGTCGGAACAGGAGAGCGCACGAGGGAGCTTCCAGGGGGAAACGCCTGGTATCTTTATAG
TCCTGTCGGGTTTCGCCACCTCTGACTTGAGCGTCGATTTTTGTGATGCTCGTCAGGGGGGCGGAGCCTA
TGGAAAAACGCCAGCAACGCGGCCTTTTTACGGTTCCTGGCCTTTTGCTGGCCTTTTGCTCACATGTTCT
TTCCTGCGTTATCCCCTGATTCTGTGGATAACCGTATTACCGCCTTTGAGTGAGCTGATACCGCTCGCCG
CAGCCGAACGACCGAGCGCAGCGAGTCAGTGAGCGAGGAAGCGGAAGAGCGCCCAATACGCAAACCGCCT
CTCCCCGCGCGTTGGCCGATTCATTAATGCAGCTGGCACGACAGGTTTCCCGACTGGAAAGCGGGCAGTG
AGCGCAACGCAATTAATACGCGTACCGCTAGCCAGGAAGAGTTTGTAGAAACGCAAAAAGGCCATCCGTC
AGGATGGCCTTCTGCTTAGTTTGATGCCTGGCAGTTTATGGCGGGCGTCCTGCCCGCCACCCTCCGGGCC
GTTGCTTCACAACGTTCAAATCCGCTCCCGGCGGATTTGTCCTACTCAGGAGAGCGTTCACCGACAAACA
ACAGATAAAACGAAAGGCCCAGTCTTCCGACTGAGCCTTTCGTTTTATTTGATGCCTGGCAGTTCCCTAC
TCTCGCGTTAACGCTAGCATGGATGTTTTCCCAGTCACGACGTTGTAAAACGACGGCCAGTCTTAAGCTC
GGGCCC
Features (pLannotate 1.2.2; 12 found; start..end, strand, type, name):
      2..97      +  protein_bind   attL3: mutant version of attL; recombination site for the Gateway® LR reaction LR Clonase™
    193..1305    +  CDS            NKX2-1: NKX21_HUMAN - Also known as NKX2A, TITF1, TTF1. Experimental evidence at protein level: Swiss-Prot protein existence level 1. Transcription factor that binds and activates the promoter of thyroid specific genes such as thyroglobulin, thyroperoxidase, and thyrotropin receptor. Crucial in the maintenance of the thyroid differentiation phenotype. May play a role in lung development and surfactant homeostasis. Forms a regulatory loop with GRHL2 that coordinates lung epithelial cell morphogenesis and differentiation. Activates the transcription of GNRHR and plays a role in enhancing the circadian o
   1310..1405    -  protein_bind   attL3: mutant version of attL; recombination site for the Gateway® LR reaction LR Clonase™
   1424..1442    -  promoter       T7 promoter: promoter for bacteriophage T7 RNA polymerase
   1632..1655    +  promoter       Pc promoter (fragment): intI1 (promoter lies within the coding sequence); class 1 integron promoter
   1831..1887    +  CDS            GmR (fragment): gentamycin acetyltransferase; aacC1; confers resistance to gentamycin
   1894..2685    +  CDS            SmR: aminoglycoside adenylyltransferase (Murphy, 1985); aadA; confers resistance to spectinomycin and streptomycin
   2778..3366    +  rep_origin     ori: high-copy-number ColE1/pMB1/pBR322/pUC origin of replication
   3549..3641    +  CDS            lacI (fragment): lac repressor; lacI; The lac repressor binds to the lac operator to inhibit transcription in E. coli. This inhibition can be relieved by adding lactose or isopropyl-β-D-thiogalactopyranoside (IPTG).
   3696..3723    -  terminator     rrnB T2 terminator: transcription terminator T2 from the E. coli rrnB gene
   3855..3898    +  terminator     rrnB T1 terminator: Escherichia coli rrnB; transcription terminator T1 from the E. coli rrnB gene
   3945..3981    -  CDS            lacZα (fragment): LacZα fragment of β-galactosidase; lacZ fragment
