[The description below was written by a language model from this plasmid's Addgene catalogue record and pLannotate feature annotations shown in this document.]
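Description:
pDONR223_NKX2-1_Long is a Gateway entry clone built on the Invitrogen pDONR223 donor backbone, carrying the human NKX2-1 open reading frame (also known as TTF-1/TITF1) in its long, 401-amino-acid isoform. It is a bacterial cloning plasmid rather than an expression vector. It replicates in E. coli from a high-copy ColE1/pUC-type origin and is selected with spectinomycin through the aadA (SmR) aminoglycoside adenylyltransferase gene, which lies downstream of a class 1 integron Pc promoter fragment and a remnant of a gentamicin resistance gene. The sequenced plasmid is about 4 kb, smaller than the listed empty backbone, as expected when the donor vector's counter-selection cassette is replaced by the insert during Gateway cloning.

The roughly 1.2 kb insert was derived from a Mammalian Gene Collection clone. The automated annotation matches 1,113 bp of it to the Swiss-Prot NKX2-1 entry, leaving about 90 bp upstream unmatched, which plausibly corresponds to the N-terminal extension that distinguishes the long isoform. The ORF is flanked by two attL sites in opposite orientations. The annotation tool labels both as attL3 variants, but their role is the same: they are substrates for the LR Clonase reaction that moves the ORF directionally into an attR-containing destination vector. No eukaryotic promoter, tag or reporter is annotated. The only promoter next to the insert is a T7 promoter on the reverse strand, and rrnB T1 and T2 terminators insulate the cloning region from read-through transcription. Small lacI and lacZα fragments are backbone remnants. The stated purpose is to serve as a shuttle for making NKX2-1 long-isoform overexpression constructs, and the associated work concerns NKX2-1 dosage in lung adenocarcinoma.
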