Addgene plasmid #221471: pDONR223_NKX2-1_Long
Purpose: Gateway cloning of NKX2-1 long isoform overexpression
Depositing lab: Matthew Meyerson. Depositing organization: Broad Institute. Publication: Dosage amplification dictates oncogenic regulation by the NKX2-1 lineage factor in lung adenocarcinoma. Pulice JL, Meyerson M. bioRxiv [Preprint]. 2023 Oct 27:2023.10.26.563996. doi: 10.1101/2023.10.26.563996. PubMed 37994369.
Backbone
  Vector backbone: pDONR223
  Backbone manufacturer: Invitrogen
  Backbone size w/o insert (bp): 5005
  Vector type: Gateway Donor Vector
Growth in bacteria
  Bacterial resistance: Spectinomycin, 50 μg/mL
  Growth temperature: 37°C
  Growth strain: DH5alpha
  Copy number: High Copy
Gene/Insert
  Gene/Insert name: NKX2-1
  Species: H. sapiens (human)
  Insert size (bp): 1203
  Entrez Gene: NKX2-1 (a.k.a. BCH, BHC, NK-2, NKX2.1, NKX2A, NMTC1, T/EBP, TEBP, TITF1, TTF-1, TTF1)
  Cloning method: Gateway Cloning
  Sequencing primers: 5′ M13pUC-fwd; 3′ M13rev
Resource information
  A portion of this plasmid was derived from a plasmid made by: Mammalian Gene Collection (pOTB7-NKX2-1)
Terms and licenses: Academic/Nonprofit Terms; Industry Terms: Not Available to Industry
Depositor comments: Cloning of 401AA long isoform of NKX2-1 ORF
How to cite: pDONR223_NKX2-1_Long was a gift from Matthew Meyerson (Addgene plasmid # 221471 ; http://n2t.net/addgene:221471 ; RRID:Addgene_221471)
